>Addgene plasmid #111995 | Hsh155 351-972 | depositor full sequence | sequence record 210591 | Hsh155 351-972 sequence 7077 bps
TCGCGCGTTTCGGTGATGACGGTGAAAACCTCTGACACATGCAGCTCCCGGAGACGGTCACAGCTTGTCT
GTAAGCGGATGCCGGGAGCAGACAAGCCCGTCAGGGCGCGTCAGCGGGTGTTGGCGGGTGTCGGGGCTGG
CTTAACTATGCGGCATCAGAGCAGATTGTACTGAGAGTGCACCATAAACGACATTACTATATATATAATA
TAGGAAGCATTTAATAGACAGCATCGTAATATATGTGTACTTTGCAGTTATGACGCCAGATGGCAGTAGT
GGAAGATATTCTTTATTGAAAAATAGCTTGTCACCTTACGTACAATCTTGATCCGGAGCTTTTCTTTTTT
TGCCGATTAAGAATTAATTCGGTCGAAAAAAGAAAAGGAGAGGGCCAAGAGGGAGGGCATTGGTGACTAT
TGAGCACGTGAGTATACGTGATTAAGCACACAAAGGCAGCTTGGAGTATGTCTGTTATTAATTTCACAGG
TAGTTCTGGTCCATTGGTGAAAGTTTGCGGCTTGCAGAGCACAGAGGCCGCAGAATGTGCTCTAGATTCC
GATGCTGACTTGCTGGGTATTATATGTGTGCCCAATAGAAAGAGAACAATTGACCCGGTTATTGCAAGGA
AAATTTCAAGTCTTGTAAAAGCATATAAAAATAGTTCAGGCACTCCGAAATACTTGGTTGGCGTGTTTCG
TAATCAACCTAAGGAGGATGTTTTGGCTCTGGTCAATGATTACGGCATTGATATCGTCCAACTGCATGGA
GATGAGTCGTGGCAAGAATACCAAGAGTTCCTCGGTTTGCCAGTTATTAAAAGACTCGTATTTCCAAAAG
ACTGCAACATACTACTCAGTGCAGCTTCACAGAAACCTCATTCGTTTATTCCCTTGTTTGATTCAGAAGC
AGGTGGGACAGGTGAACTTTTGGATTGGAACTCGATTTCTGACTGGGTTGGAAGGCAAGAGAGCCCCGAA
AGCTTACATTTTATGTTAGCTGGTGGACTGACGCCAGAAAATGTTGGTGATGCGCTTAGATTAAATGGCG
TTATTGGTGTTGATGTAAGCGGAGGTGTGGAGACAAATGGTGTAAAAGACTCTAACAAAATAGCAAATTT
CGTCAAAAATGCTAAGAAATAGGTTATTACTGAGTAGTATTTATTTAAGTATTGTTTGTGCACTTGCCTA
TGCGGTGTGAAATACCGCACAGATGCGTAAGGAGAAAATACCGCATCAGGAAATTGTAAACGTTAATATT
TTGTTAAAATTCGCGTTAAATTTTTGTTAAATCAGCTCATTTTTTAACCAATAGGCCGAAATCGGCAAAA
TCCCTTATAAATCAAAAGAATAGACCGAGATAGGGT
[37 nt withheld, positions 1367-1403]
AAAGAACGTGGACTCCAACGTCAAAGG
[49 nt withheld, positions 1431-1479]
T
[91 nt withheld, positions 1481-1571]
G
[124 nt withheld, positions 1573-1696]
CGCGCCATTCGCCATTCAGGCTGCGCAACTGTTGGGAAGGGCGATCGGTGCGGGCCTCTTCGCTATTACG
CCAGCTGGCGAAAGGGGGATGTGCTGCAAGGCGATTAAGTTGGGTAACGCCAGGGTTTTCCCAGTCACGA
CGTTGTAAAACGACGGCCAGTGAGCGCGCGTAATACGACTCACTATAGGGCGAATTGGGTACCGGGCCCC
CCCTCGAGCATGTACTTTCCGCCTAACTACCATCACCTGTCTTTATTTATTCCGCTGACAGATATGCACA
ACCAATTATCGTCTCTTGAAAGCTTTTTAGACGTGATTGCTGTTATTTGGCACGTTGTTAGTATTTAAGC
TTATTCGGGTTTGCATTGATATTTGCCCGAGCAGAAATCTCCTTCTCGATGAGTTAGAACTGAAACATCT
CTTCAATTACTTATACATAATAAACATAGAAAGCCAGGACCTGTCATCATGCATCTTACTGGGCTGATGA
GTTGTATCAAAGACTGCCTAATGGATGATCACGTTCCGGTGCGAATTGTTACAGCACATACTTTATCAAC
ACTAGCAGAAAATTCTTATCCATATGGTATCGAAGTTTTCAACGTTGTACTGGAGCCATTATGGAAGGGT
ATAAGAAGTCATCGTGGTAAAGTGCTATCTTCTTTTTTAAAAGCTGTTGGATCTATGATCCCATTGATGG
ACCCAGAGTATGCCGGTTATTATACCACAGAAGCAATGAGAATAATTAGACGTGAATTCGACTCTCCCGA
TGATGAAATGAAAAAGACCATTCTTTTAGTATTACAAAAATGTAGCGCTGTAGAATCCATAACGCCAAAA
TTTCTGAGAGAAGAAATCGCGCCAGAATTCTTTCAAAAATTTTGGGTCAGACGAGTGGCATTGGATAGAC
CATTAAACAAAGTTGTTACATATACTACTGTTACATTAGCAAAGAAATTAGGTTGTTCTTATACCATTGA
TAAATTATTAACACCATTGAGAGATGAAGCTGAGCCGTTCAGAACAATGGCTGTCCATGCTGTTACTAGA
ACAGTAAACTTATTAGGGACAGCAGATTTAGATGAGAGATTAGAAACGAGGCTTATTGATGCGCTCTTGA
TAGCATTTCAAGAACAAACAAATAGTGATTCTATAATCTTTAAAGGGTTTGGGGCAGTGACGGTGTCACT
TGACATCCGTATGAAACCGTTTTTAGCACCCATTGTGAGTACGATTTTAAATCATTTAAAGCATAAAACT
CCCTTGGTTCGTCAACATGCAGCAGATCTATGTGCCATACTAATACCAGTCATCAAGAACTGTCACGAAT
TCGAAATGTTGAATAAATTGAACATTATATTGTATGAATCCTTAGGCGAAGTATATCCAGAGGTATTAGG
TTCTATAATCAACGCTATGTACTGTATTACTAGCGTAATGGATTTGGATAAACTACAACCTCCTATTAAT
CAAATTTTACCAACCTTAACTCCAATTTTAAGAAACAAGCATAGAAAAGTCGAAGTAAACACTATCAAAT
TTGTTGGACTTATTGGTAAATTAGCACCTACCTATGCACCTCCTAAAGAATGGATGAGAATATGTTTTGA
ACTATTAGAACTTTTGAAAAGTACAAATAAAGAAATAAGAAGATCAGCAAATGCCACGTTTGGATTCATT
GCTGAAGCAATTGGACCTCACGATGTTCTTGTTGCGTTATTGAACAATTTAAAGGTTCAAGAACGTCAGT
TACGTGTATGCACGGCTGTTGCTATCGGTATCGTTGCTAAAGTGTGTGGTCCTTACAACGTGCTGCCAGT
AATCATGAATGAATACACAACACCAGAGACTAATGTTCAAAACGGTGTTCTCAAGGCCATGTCATTCATG
TTTGAGTACATTGGTAACATGTCTAAGGATTACATATACTTCATAACACCATTATTAGAAGATGCACTCA
CCGATAGGGATTTAGTTCATCGTCAGACAGCGTCGAACGTAATAACCCACTTAGCTTTAAACTGTTCAGG
TACAGGTCACGAAGATGCCTTCATTCATTTAATGAATCTTCTAATACCCAATATTTTTGAAACTTCACCA
CATGCTATTATGCGTATTTTAGAAGGTTTGGAGGCACTGAGTCAAGCTCTTGGCCCTGGACTATTCATGA
ACTACATATGGGCAGGATTGTTCCATCCAGCGAAGAATGTAAGGAAAGCATTTTGGAGGGTGTATAATAA
CATGTACGTAATGTACCAGGACGCCATGGTACCTTTTTACCCCGTTACACCAGACAACAATGAAGAATAT
ATAGAAGAACTGGATTTAGTTCTGTGAATATATATAGAGCATATAAATAACCACAACTTGTAAGAATATT
TTACTTGACACACCTATATCATCACGTCACGATGCCTTCATAGATTATGATGAAATATAAACAGAACCTG
CTATTGGAAAAAAAAGGGCAGGAAAAAATTTTGTGAAAGTGAGTAAAAGAAAGATGAAGAGCGAGACATG
GATAATAAGAAATAGATGTCACTAATGGACAATTGGAAGACTGATATGGAAAGTTACGATGAAGGAGGAG
CTCCCAGCTTTTGTTCCCTTTAGTGAGGGTTAATTGCGCGCTTGGCGTAATCATGGTCATAGCTGTTTCC
TGTGTGAAATTGTTATCCGCTCACAATTCCACACAACATAGGAGCCGGAAGCATAAAGTGTAAAGCCTGG
GGTGCCTAATGAGTGAGGTAACTCACATTAATTGCGTTGCGCTCACTGCCCGCTTTCCAGTCGGGAAACC
TGTCGTGCCAGCTGCATTAATGAATCGGCCAACGCGCGGGGAGAGGCGGTTTGCGTATTGGGCGCTCTTC
CGCTTCCTCGCTCACTGACTCGCTGCGCTCGGTCGTTCGGCTGCGGCGAGCGGTATCAGCTCACTCAAAG
GCGGTAATACGGTTATCCACAGAATCAGGGGATAACGCAGGAAAGAACATGTGAGCAAAAGGCCAGCAAA
AGGCCAGGAACCGTAAAAAGGCCGCGTTGCTGGCGTTTTTCCATAGGCTCCGCCCCCCTGACGAGCATCA
CAAAAATCGACGCTCAAGTCAGAGGTGGCGAAACCCGACAGGACTATAAAGATACCAGGCGTTTCCCCCT
GGAAGCTCCCTCGTGCGCTCTCCTGTTCCGACCCTGCCGCTTACCGGATACCTGTCCGCCTTTCTCCCTT
CGGGAAGCGTGGCGCTTTCTCATAGCTCACGCTGTAGGTATCTCAGTTCGGTGTAGGTCGTTCGCTCCAA
GCTGGGCTGTGTGCACGAACCCCCCGTTCAGCCCGACCGCTGCGCCTTATCCGGTAACTATCGTCTTGAG
TCCAACCCGGTAAGACACGACTTATCGCCACTGGCAGCAGCCACTGGTAACAGGATTAGCAGAGCGAGGT
ATGTAGGCGGTGCTACAGAGTTCTTGAAGTGGTGGCCTAACTACGGCTACACTAGAAGGACAGTATTTGG
TATCTGCGCTCTGCTGAAGCCAGTTACCTTCGGAAAAAGAGTTGGTAGCTCTTGATCCGGCAAACAAACC
ACCGCTGGTAGCGGTGGTTTTTTTGTTTGCAAGCAGCAGATTACGCGCAGAAAAAAAGGATCTCAAGAAG
ATCCTTTGATCTTTTCTACGGGGTCTGACGCTCAGTGGAACGAAAACTCACGTTAAGGGATTTTGGTCAT
GAGATTATCAAAAAGGATCTTCACCTAGATCCTTTTAAATTAAAAATGAAGTTTTAAATCAATCTAAAGT
ATATATGAGTAAACTTGGTCTGACAGTTACCAATGCTTAATCAGTGAGGCACCTATCTCAGCGATCTGTC
TATTTCGTTCATCCATAGTTGCCTGACTCCCCGTCGTGTAGATAACTACGATACGGGAGGGCTTACCATC
TGGCCCCAGTGCTGCAATGATACCGCGAGACCCACGCTCACCGGCTCCAGATTTATCAGCAATAAACCAG
CCAGCCGGAAGGGCCGAGCGCAGAAGTGGTCCTGCAACTTTATCCGCCTCCATCCAGTCTATTAATTGTT
GCCGGGAAGCTAGAGTAAGTAGTTCGCCAGTTAATAGTTTGCGCAACGTTGTTGCCATTGCTACAGGCAT
CGTGGTGTCACGCTCGTCGTTTGGTATGGCTTCATTCAGCTCCGGTTCCCAACGATCAAGGCGAGTTACA
TGATCCCCCATGTTGTGCAAAAAAGCGGTTAGCTCCTTCGGTCCTCCGATCGTTGTCAGAAGTAAGTTGG
CCGCAGTGTTATCACTCATGGTTATGGCAGCACTGCATAATTCTCTTACTGTCATGCCATCCGTAAGATG
CTTTTCTGTGACTGGTGAGTACTCAACCAAGTCATTCTGAGAATAGTGTATGCGGCGACCGAGTTGCTCT
TGCCCGGCGTCAATACGGGATAATACCGCGCCACATAGCAGAACTTTAAAAGTGCTCATCATTGGAAAAC
GTTCTTCGGGGCGAAAACTCTCAAGGATCTTACCGCTGTTGAGATCCAGTTCGATGTAACCCACTCGTGC
ACCCAACTGATCTTCAGCATCTTTTACTTTCACCAGCGTTTCTGGGTGAGCAAAAACAGGAAGGCAAAAT
GCCGCAAAAAAGGGAATAAGGGCGACACGGAAATGTTGAATACTCATACTCTTCCTTTTTCAATATTATT
GAAGCATTTATCAGGGTTATTGTCTCATGAGCGGATACATATTTGAATGTATTTAGAAAAATAAACAAAT
AGGGGTTCCGCGCACATTTCCCCGAAAAGTGCCACCTGGGTCCTTTTCATCACGTGCTATAAAAATAATT
ATAATTTAAATTTTTTAATATAAATATATAAATTAAAAATAGAAAGTAAAAAAAGAAATTAAAGAAAAAA
TAGTTTTTGTTTTCCGAAGATGTAAAAGACTCTAGGGGGATCGCCAACAAATACTACCTTTTATCTTGCT
CTTCCTGCTCTCAGGTATTAATGCCGAATTGTTTCATCTTGTCTGTGTAGAAGACCACACACGAAAATCC
TGTGATTTTACATTTTACTTATCGTTAATCGAATGTATATCTATTTAATCTGCTTTTCTTGTCTAATAAA
TATATATGTAAAGTACGCTTTTTGTTGAAATTTTTTAAACCTTTGTTTATTTTTTTTTCTTCATTCCGTA
ACTCTTCTACCTTCTTTATTTACTTTCTAAAATCCAAATACAAAACATAAAAATAAATAAACACAGAGTA
AATTCCCAAATTATTCCATCATTAAAAGATACGAGGCGCGTGTAAGTTACAGGCAAGCGATCCGTCCTAA
GAAACCATTATTATCATGACATTAACCTATAAAAATAGGCGTATCACGAGGCCCTTTCGTC
Features (pLannotate 1.2.2; 20 found; start..end, strand, type, name):
    137..186     +  misc_feature   bom (fragment): basis of mobility region from pBR322
    187..467     +  promoter       TRP1 promoter: S. cerevisiae TRP1
    468..1142    +  CDS            TRP1: phosphoribosylanthranilate isomerase, required for tryptophan biosynthesis; S. cerevisiae TRP1; yeast auxotrophic marker
   1189..1240    +  misc_feature   bom (fragment): basis of mobility region from pBR322
   1241..1696    -  rep_origin     f1 ori (sequence partly withheld): f1 bacteriophage origin of replication; arrow indicates direction of (+) strand synthesis
   1704..1859    -  CDS            lacZα (fragment): LacZα fragment of β-galactosidase; lacZ fragment
   1867..1885    +  promoter       T7 promoter: promoter for bacteriophage T7 RNA polymerase
   1894..1914    -  misc_feature   MCS (fragment): pBluescript multiple cloning site
   2159..4030    +  CDS            HSH155 (fragment): SF3B1_YEAST - Experimental evidence at protein level: Swiss-Prot protein existence level 1. Contacts pre-mRNA on both sides of the branch site early in spliceosome assembly. From Saccharomyces cerevisiae (strain ATCC 204508 / S288c) (Baker's yeast).
   4232..4285    +  CDS            ABZ2 (fragment): PABC_YEAST - Experimental evidence at protein level: Swiss-Prot protein existence level 1. Converts 4-amino-4-deoxychorismate into 4-aminobenzoate (PABA) and pyruvate. From Saccharomyces cerevisiae (strain ATCC 204508 / S288c) (Baker's yeast).
   4303..4321    -  promoter       T3 promoter: promoter for bacteriophage T3 RNA polymerase
   4366..4382    -  protein_bind   lac operator: The lac repressor binds to the lac operator to inhibit transcription in E. coli. This inhibition can be relieved by adding lactose or isopropyl-β-D-thiogalactopyranoside (IPTG). lac repressor encoded by lacI
   4390..4420    -  promoter       lac promoter: promoter for the E. coli lac operon
   4435..4456    -  protein_bind   CAP binding site: CAP binding activates transcription in the presence of cAMP. E. coli catabolite activator protein
   4469..4561    -  CDS            lacI (fragment): lac repressor; lacI; The lac repressor binds to the lac operator to inhibit transcription in E. coli. This inhibition can be relieved by adding lactose or isopropyl-β-D-thiogalactopyranoside (IPTG).
   4744..5332    -  rep_origin     ori: high-copy-number ColE1/pMB1/pBR322/pUC origin of replication
   5503..6363    -  CDS            AmpR: β-lactamase; bla; confers resistance to ampicillin, carbenicillin, and related antibiotics
   6364..6468    -  promoter       AmpR promoter: bla
   6505..7008    +  misc_feature   CEN/ARS: S. cerevisiae CEN6 centromere fused to an autonomously replicating sequence
   7077..35      +  CDS            rop (fragment) (across the origin): Rop protein, which maintains plasmids at low copy number; rop
