>Addgene plasmid #111995 | Hsh155 351-972 | addgene full sequence | sequence record 213713 | Addgene NGS Result
GTAAAACGACGGCCAGTGAGCGCGCGTAATACGACTCACTATAGGGCGAATTGGGTACCGGGCCCCCCCC
TCGAGCATGTACTTTCCGCCTAACTACCATCACCTGTCTTTATTTATTCCGCTGACAGATATGCACAACC
AATTATCGTCTCTTGAAAGCTTTTTAGACGTGATTGCTGTTATTTGGCACGTTGTTAGTATTTAAGCTTA
TTCGGGTTTGCATTGATATTTGCCCGAGCAGAAATCTCCTTCTCGATGAGTTAGAACTGAAACATCTCTT
CAATTACTTATACATAATAAACATAGAAAGCCAGGACCTGTCATCATGCATCTTACTGGGCTGATGAGTT
GTATCAAAGACTGCCTAATGGATGATCACGTTCCGGTGCGAATTGTTACAGCACATACTTTATCAACACT
AGCAGAAAATTCTTATCCATATGGTATCGAAGTTTTCAACGTTGTACTGGAGCCATTATGGAAGGGTATA
AGAAGTCATCGTGGTAAAGTGCTATCTTCTTTTTTAAAAGCTGTTGGATCTATGATCCCATTGATGGACC
CAGAGTATGCCGGTTATTATACCACAGAAGCAATGAGAATAATTAGACGTGAATTCGACTCTCCCGATGA
TGAAATGAAAAAGACCATTCTTTTAGTATTACAAAAATGTAGCGCTGTAGAATCCATAACGCCAAAATTT
CTGAGAGAAGAAATCGCGCCAGAATTCTTTCAAAAATTTTGGGTCAGACGAGTGGCATTGGATAGACCAT
TAAACAAAGTTGTTACATATACTACTGTTACATTAGCAAAGAAATTAGGTTGTTCTTATACCATTGATAA
ATTATTAACACCATTGAGAGATGAAGCTGAGCCGTTCAGAACAATGGCTGTCCATGCTGTTACTAGAACA
GTAAACTTATTAGGGACAGCAGATTTAGATGAGAGATTAGAAACGAGGCTTATTGATGCGCTCTTGATAG
CATTTCAAGAACAAACAAATAGTGATTCTATAATCTTTAAAGGGTTTGGGGCAGTGACGGTGTCACTTGA
CATCCGTATGAAACCGTTTTTAGCACCCATTGTGAGTACGATTTTAAATCATTTAAAGCATAAAACTCCC
TTGGTTCGTCAACATGCAGCAGATCTATGTGCCATACTAATACCAGTCATCAAGAACTGTCACGAATTCG
AAATGTTGAATAAATTGAACATTATATTGTATGAATCCTTAGGCGAAGTATATCCAGAGGTATTAGGTTC
TATAATCAACGCTATGTACTGTATTACTAGCGTAATGGATTTGGATAAACTACAACCTCCTATTAATCAA
ATTTTACCAACCTTAACTCCAATTTTAAGAAACAAGCATAGAAAAGTCGAAGTAAACACTATCAAATTTG
TTGGACTTATTGGTAAATTAGCACCTACCTATGCACCTCCTAAAGAATGGATGAGAATATGTTTTGAACT
ATTAGAACTTTTGAAAAGTACAAATAAAGAAATAAGAAGATCAGCAAATGCCACGTTTGGATTCATTGCT
GAAGCAATTGGACCTCACGATGTTCTTGTTGCGTTATTGAACAATTTAAAGGTTCAAGAACGTCAGTTAC
GTGTATGCACGGCTGTTGCTATCGGTATCGTTGCTAAAGTGTGTGGTCCTTACAACGTGCTGCCAGTAAT
CATGAATGAATACACAACACCAGAGACTAATGTTCAAAACGGTGTTCTCAAGGCCATGTCATTCATGTTT
GAGTACATTGGTAACATGTCTAAGGATTACATATACTTCATAACACCATTATTAGAAGATGCACTCACCG
ATAGGGATTTAGTTCATCGTCAGACAGCGTCGAACGTAATAACCCACTTAGCTTTAAACTGTTCAGGTAC
AGGTCACGAAGATGCCTTCATTCATTTAATGAATCTTCTAATACCCAATATTTTTGAAACTTCACCACAT
GCTATTATGCGTATTTTAGAAGGTTTGGAGGCACTGAGTCAAGCTCTTGGCCCTGGACTATTCATGAACT
ACATATGGGCAGGATTGTTCCATCCAGCGAAGAATGTAAGGAAAGCATTTTGGAGGGTGTATAATAACAT
GTACGTAATGTACCAGGACGCCATGGTACCTTTTTACCCCGTTACACCAGACAACAATGAAGAATATATA
GAAGAACTGGATTTAGTTCTGTGAATATATATAGAGCATATAAATAACCACAACTTGTAAGAATATTTTA
CTTGACACACCTATATCATCACGTCACGATGCCTTCATAGATTATGATGAAATATAAACAGAACCTGCTA
TTGGAAAAAAAAGGGCAGGAAAAAATTTTGTGAAAGTGAGTAAAAGAAAGATGAAGAGCGAGACATGGAT
AATAAGAAATAGATGTCACTAATGGACAATTGGAAGACTGATATGGAAAGTTACGATGAAGGAGGAGCTC
CAGCTTTTGTTCCCTTTAGTGAGGGTTAATTGCGCGCTTGGCGTAATCATGGTCATAGCTGTTTCCTGTG
TGAAATTGTTATCCGCTCACAATTCCACACAACATACGAGCCGGAAGCATAAAGTGTAAAGCCTGGGGTG
CCTAATGAGTGAGCTAACTCACATTAATTGCGTTGCGCTCACTGCCCGCTTTCCAGTCGGGAAACCTGTC
GTGCCAGCTGCATTAATGAATCGGCCAACGCGCGGGGAGAGGCGGTTTGCGTATTGGGCGCTCTTCCGCT
TCCTCGCTCACTGACTCGCTGCGCTCGGTCGTTCGGCTGCGGCGAGCGGTATCAGCTCACTCAAAGGCGG
TAATACGGTTATCCACAGAATCAGGGGATAACGCAGGAAAGAACATGTGAGCAAAAGGCCAGCAAAAGGC
CAGGAACCGTAAAAAGGCCGCGTTGCTGGCGTTTTTCCATAGGCTCCGCCCCCCTGACGAGCATCACAAA
AATCGACGCTCAAGTCAGAGGTGGCGAAACCCGACAGGACTATAAAGATACCAGGCGTTTCCCCCTGGAA
GCTCCCTCGTGCGCTCTCCTGTTCCGACCCTGCCGCTTACCGGATACCTGTCCGCCTTTCTCCCTTCGGG
AAGCGTGGCGCTTTCTCATAGCTCACGCTGTAGGTATCTCAGTTCGGTGTAGGTCGTTCGCTCCAAGCTG
GGCTGTGTGCACGAACCCCCCGTTCAGCCCGACCGCTGCGCCTTATCCGGTAACTATCGTCTTGAGTCCA
ACCCGGTAAGACACGACTTATCGCCACTGGCAGCAGCCACTGGTAACAGGATTAGCAGAGCGAGGTATGT
AGGCGGTGCTACAGAGTTCTTGAAGTGGTGGCCTAACTACGGCTACACTAGAAGAACAGTATTTGGTATC
TGCGCTCTGCTGAAGCCAGTTACCTTCGGAAAAAGAGTTGGTAGCTCTTGATCCGGCAAACAAACCACCG
CTGGTAGCGGTGGTTTTTTTGTTTGCAAGCAGCAGATTACGCGCAGAAAAAAAGGATCTCAAGAAGATCC
TTTGATCTTTTCTACGGGGTCTGACGCTCAGTGGAACGAAAACTCACGTTAAGGGATTTTGGTCATGAGA
TTATCAAAAAGGATCTTCACCTAGATCCTTTTAAATTAAAAATGAAGTTTTAAATCAATCTAAAGTATAT
ATGAGTAAACTTGGTCTGACAGTTACCAATGCTTAATCAGTGAGGCACCTATCTCAGCGATCTGTCTATT
TCGTTCATCCATAGTTGCCTGACTCCCCGTCGTGTAGATAACTACGATACGGGAGGGCTTACCATCTGGC
CCCAGTGCTGCAATGATACCGCGAGACCCACGCTCACCGGCTCCAGATTTATCAGCAATAAACCAGCCAG
CCGGAAGGGCCGAGCGCAGAAGTGGTCCTGCAACTTTATCCGCCTCCATCCAGTCTATTAATTGTTGCCG
GGAAGCTAGAGTAAGTAGTTCGCCAGTTAATAGTTTGCGCAACGTTGTTGCCATTGCTACAGGCATCGTG
GTGTCACGCTCGTCGTTTGGTATGGCTTCATTCAGCTCCGGTTCCCAACGATCAAGGCGAGTTACATGAT
CCCCCATGTTGTGCAAAAAAGCGGTTAGCTCCTTCGGTCCTCCGATCGTTGTCAGAAGTAAGTTGGCCGC
AGTGTTATCACTCATGGTTATGGCAGCACTGCATAATTCTCTTACTGTCATGCCATCCGTAAGATGCTTT
TCTGTGACTGGTGAGTACTCAACCAAGTCATTCTGAGAATAGTGTATGCGGCGACCGAGTTGCTCTTGCC
CGGCGTCAATACGGGATAATACCGCGCCACATAGCAGAACTTTAAAAGTGCTCATCATTGGAAAACGTTC
TTCGGGGCGAAAACTCTCAAGGATCTTACCGCTGTTGAGATCCAGTTCGATGTAACCCACTCGTGCACCC
AACTGATCTTCAGCATCTTTTACTTTCACCAGCGTTTCTGGGTGAGCAAAAACAGGAAGGCAAAATGCCG
CAAAAAAGGGAATAAGGGCGACACGGAAATGTTGAATACTCATACTCTTCCTTTTTCAATATTATTGAAG
CATTTATCAGGGTTATTGTCTCATGAGCGGATACATATTTGAATGTATTTAGAAAAATAAACAAATAGGG
GTTCCGCGCACATTTCCCCGAAAAGTGCCACCTGGGTCCTTTTCATCACGTGCTATAAAAATAATTATAA
TTTAAATTTTTTAATATAAATATATAAATTAAAAATAGAAAGTAAAAAAAGAAATTAAAGAAAAAATAGT
TTTTGTTTTCCGAAGATGTAAAAGACTCTAGGGGGATCGCCAACAAATACTACCTTTTATCTTGCTCTTC
CTGCTCTCAGGTATTAATGCCGAATTGTTTCATCTTGTCTGTGTAGAAGACCACACACGAAAATCCTGTG
ATTTTACATTTTACTTATCGTTAATCGAATGTATATCTATTTAATCTGCTTTTCTTGTCTAATAAATATA
TATGTAAAGTACGCTTTTTGTTGAAATTTTTTAAACCTTTGTTTATTTTTTTTTCTTCATTCCGTAACTC
TTCTACCTTCTTTATTTACTTTCTAAAATCCAAATACAAAACATAAAAATAAATAAACACAGAGTAAATT
CCCAAATTATTCCATCATTAAAAGATACGAGGCGCGTGTAAGTTACAGGCAAGCGATCCGTCTAAGAAAC
CATTATTATCATGACATTAACCTATAAAAATAGGCGTATCACGAGGCCCTTTCGTCTCGCGCGTTTCGGT
GATGACGGTGAAAACCTCTGACACATGCAGCTCCCGGAGACGGTCACAGCTTGTCTGTAAGCGGATGCCG
GGAGCAGACAAGCCCGTCAGGGCGCGTCAGCGGGTGTTGGCGGGTGTCGGGGCTGGCTTAACTATGCGGC
ATCAGAGCAGATTGTACTGAGAGTGCACCATAGATCACGACATTACTATATATATAATATAGGAAGCATT
TAATAGAACAGCATCGTAATATATGTGTACTTTGCAGTTATGACGCCAGATGGCAGTAGTGGAAGATATT
CTTTATTGAAAAATAGCTTGTCACCTTACGTACAATCTTGATCCGGAGCTTTTCTTTTTTTGCCGATTAA
GAATTAATTCGGTCGAAAAAAGAAAAGGAGAGGGCCAAGAGGGAGGGCATTGGTGACTATTGAGCACGTG
AGTATACGTGATTAAGCACACAAAGGCAGCTTGGAGTATGTCTGTTATTAATTTCACAGGTAGTTCTGGT
CCATTGGTGAAAGTTTGCGGCTTGCAGAGCACAGAGGCCGCAGAATGTGCTCTAGATTCCGATGCTGACT
TGCTGGGTATTATATGTGTGCCCAATAGAAAGAGAACAATTGACCCGGTTATTGCAAGGAAAATTTCAAG
TCTTGTAAAAGCATATAAAAATAGTTCAGGCACTCCGAAATACTTGGTTGGCGTGTTTCGTAATCAACCT
AAGGAGGATGTTTTGGCTCTGGTCAATGATTACGGCATTGATATCGTCCAACTGCATGGAGATGAGTCGT
GGCAAGAATACCAAGAGTTCCTCGGTTTGCCAGTTATTAAAAGACTCGTATTTCCAAAAGACTGCAACAT
ACTACTCAGTGCAGCTTCACAGAAACCTCATTCGTTTATTCCCTTGTTTGATTCAGAAGCAGGTGGGACA
GGTGAACTTTTGGATTGGAACTCGATTTCTGACTGGGTTGGAAGGCAAGAGAGCCCCGAAAGCTTACATT
TTATGTTAGCTGGTGGACTGACGCCAGAAAATGTTGGTGATGCGCTTAGATTAAATGGCGTTATTGGTGT
TGATGTAAGCGGAGGTGTGGAGACAAATGGTGTAAAAGACTCTAACAAAATAGCAAATTTCGTCAAAAAT
GCTAAGAAATAGGTTATTACTGAGTAGTATTTATTTAAGTATTGTTTGTGCACTTGCCGATCTATGCGGT
GTGAAATACCGCACAGATGCGTAAGGAGAAAATACCGCATCAGGAAATTGTAAGCGTTAATATTTTGTTA
AAATTCGCGTTAAATTTTTGTTAAATCAGCTCATTTTTTAACCAATAGGCCGAAATCGGCAAAATCCCTT
ATAAATCAAAAGAATAGACCGAGATAGGGT
[37 nt withheld, positions 6611-6647]
AAAGAACGTGGACTCCAACGTCAAAGG
[49 nt withheld, positions 6675-6723]
T
[91 nt withheld, positions 6725-6815]
G
[124 nt withheld, positions 6817-6940]
CCATTCGCCATTCAGGCTGCGCAACTGTTGGGAAGGGCGATCGGTGCGGGCCTCTTCGCTATTACGCCAG
CTGGCGAAAGGGGGATGTGCTGCAAGGCGATTAAGTTGGGTAACGCCAGGGTTTTCCCAGTCACGACGTT
Features (pLannotate 1.2.2; 19 found; start..end, strand, type, name):
     27..45      +  promoter       T7 promoter: promoter for bacteriophage T7 RNA polymerase
    320..2191    +  CDS            HSH155 (fragment): SF3B1_YEAST - Experimental evidence at protein level: Swiss-Prot protein existence level 1. Contacts pre-mRNA on both sides of the branch site early in spliceosome assembly. From Saccharomyces cerevisiae (strain ATCC 204508 / S288c) (Baker's yeast).
   2393..2446    +  CDS            ABZ2 (fragment): PABC_YEAST - Experimental evidence at protein level: Swiss-Prot protein existence level 1. Converts 4-amino-4-deoxychorismate into 4-aminobenzoate (PABA) and pyruvate. From Saccharomyces cerevisiae (strain ATCC 204508 / S288c) (Baker's yeast).
   2463..2481    -  promoter       T3 promoter: promoter for bacteriophage T3 RNA polymerase
   2526..2542    -  protein_bind   lac operator: The lac repressor binds to the lac operator to inhibit transcription in E. coli. This inhibition can be relieved by adding lactose or isopropyl-β-D-thiogalactopyranoside (IPTG). lac repressor encoded by lacI
   2550..2580    -  promoter       lac promoter: promoter for the E. coli lac operon
   2595..2616    -  protein_bind   CAP binding site: CAP binding activates transcription in the presence of cAMP. E. coli catabolite activator protein
   2629..2721    -  CDS            lacI (fragment): lac repressor; lacI; The lac repressor binds to the lac operator to inhibit transcription in E. coli. This inhibition can be relieved by adding lactose or isopropyl-β-D-thiogalactopyranoside (IPTG).
   2904..3492    -  rep_origin     ori: high-copy-number ColE1/pMB1/pBR322/pUC origin of replication
   3663..4523    -  CDS            AmpR: β-lactamase; bla; confers resistance to ampicillin, carbenicillin, and related antibiotics
   4524..4628    -  promoter       AmpR promoter: bla
   4665..5168    +  misc_feature   CEN/ARS: S. cerevisiae CEN6 centromere fused to an autonomously replicating sequence
   5236..5271    +  CDS            rop (fragment): Rop protein, which maintains plasmids at low copy number; rop
   5373..5422    +  misc_feature   bom (fragment): basis of mobility region from pBR322
   5560..5707    +  promoter       TRP1 promoter: S. cerevisiae TRP1
   5708..6382    +  CDS            TRP1: phosphoribosylanthranilate isomerase, required for tryptophan biosynthesis; S. cerevisiae TRP1; yeast auxotrophic marker
   6433..6484    +  misc_feature   bom (fragment): basis of mobility region from pBR322
   6512..6940    -  rep_origin     f1 ori (sequence partly withheld): f1 bacteriophage origin of replication; arrow indicates direction of (+) strand synthesis
   6944..19      -  CDS            lacZα (fragment) (across the origin): LacZα fragment of β-galactosidase; lacZ fragment
