[The description below was written by a language model from this plasmid's Addgene catalogue record and pLannotate feature annotations shown in this document.]
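Description:
Hsh155 351-972 is a yeast–E. coli shuttle plasmid built on the pRS414 backbone, a centromeric vector of about 7.1 kb in total. In bacteria it replicates from a high-copy ColE1/pUC-type origin and is selected through the β-lactamase (AmpR) gene. In Saccharomyces cerevisiae it is maintained by a CEN6/ARS element, which gives stable, low-copy segregation, and is selected by complementation of tryptophan auxotrophy with the TRP1 marker under its own promoter. The backbone also carries an f1 origin for single-stranded DNA production and the pBluescript-derived cloning region, with lacZα remnants, a lac promoter/operator, and flanking T7 and T3 promoters. Short hits to rop, bom and lacI are backbone remnants rather than functional genes.

The insert is a truncated version of S. cerevisiae HSH155, the yeast orthologue of the SF3b1 spliceosome component that contacts pre-mRNA around the branch site during early spliceosome assembly. The roughly 1.87 kb coding fragment corresponds to amino acids 351–972, so the N-terminal portion of the protein is missing. A few hundred unannotated bases lie upstream of the coding fragment, and a short fragment of ABZ2 is annotated about 200 bp downstream of it, possibly genomic flanking sequence carried along with the gene. No yeast promoter or terminator is annotated, so the record does not state what drives expression, and no epitope tags are listed. The sequenced and depositor-supplied records agree in feature content and differ only by a few bases in length and in numbering origin. The associated work concerns functional analysis of Hsh155/SF3b1 interactions with the U2 snRNA/branch site duplex, so the plasmid probably serves to test this truncated Hsh155 in yeast.
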