Addgene plasmid #111995: Hsh155 351-972
Purpose: Truncated Hsh155 (aa 351-972)
Depositing lab: Aaron Hoskins. Depositing organization: University of Wisconsin, Madison. Publication: Functional Analysis of Hsh155/SF3b1 Interactions with the U2 snRNA/Branch Site Duplex. Carrocci TJ, Paulson JC, Hoskins AA. RNA. 2018 May 11. pii: rna.065664.118. doi: 10.1261/rna.065664.118. PubMed 29752352.
Backbone
  Vector backbone: pRS414
  Backbone manufacturer: ATCC
  Backbone size w/o insert (bp): 5208
  Total vector size (bp): 7077
  Vector type: Bacterial Expression, Yeast Expression
  Selectable markers: TRP1
Growth in bacteria
  Bacterial resistance: Ampicillin, 100 μg/mL
  Growth temperature: 37°C
  Growth strain: DH5alpha
  Copy number: Unknown
Gene/Insert
  Gene/Insert name: Hsh155 351-972 (alt name: pAAH0962)
  Species: S. cerevisiae (budding yeast)
  Insert size (bp): 1869
  Mutation: 351-972 truncation
Terms and licenses: Academic/Nonprofit Terms; Industry Terms: Not Available to Industry
How to cite: Hsh155 351-972 was a gift from Aaron Hoskins (Addgene plasmid # 111995 ; http://n2t.net/addgene:111995 ; RRID:Addgene_111995)
